>Addgene plasmid #80582 | pJOG250 | depositor full sequence | sequence record 151859 | pJOG250 sequence 15911 bps
TTATGTCCACTGGGTTCGTGCCCGAATTGATCACAGGCAGCAACGCTCTGTCATCGTTACAATCAACATG
CTACCCTCCGCGAGATCATCCGTGTTTCAAACCCGGCAGCTTAGTTGCCGTTCTTCCGAATAGCATCGGT
AACATGAGCAAAGTCTGCCGCCTTACAACGGCTCTCCCGCTGACGCCGTCCCGGACTGATGGGCTGCCTG
TATCGAGTGGTGATTTTGTGCCGAGCTGCCGGTCGGGGAGCTGTTGGCTGGCTGGTGGCAGGATATATTG
TGGTGTAAACAAATTGACGCTTAGACAACTTAATAACACATTGCGGAATTCCGATCTAGTAACATAGATG
ACACCGCGCGCGATAATTTATCCTAGTTTGCGCGCTATATTTTGTTTTCTATCGCGTATTAAATGTATAA
TTGCGGGACTCTAATCATAAAAACCCATCTCATAAATAACGTCATGCATTACATGTTAATTATTACATGC
TTAACGTAATTCAACAGAAATTATATGATAATCATCGCAAGACCGGCAACAGGATTCAATCTTAAGAAAC
TTTATTGCCAAATGTTTGAACGATCGGGGATCATCCGGGTCTGTGGCGGGAACTCCACGAAAATATCCGA
ACGCAGCAAGATATCGCGGTGCATCTCGGTCTTGCCTGGGCAGTCGCCGCCGACGCCGTTGATGTGGACG
CCGGGCCCGATCATATTGTCGCTCAGGATCGTGGCGTTGTGCTTGTCGGCCGTTGCTGTCGTAATGATAT
CGGCACCTTCGACCGCCTGTTCCGCAGAGATCCCGTGGGCGAAGAACTCCAGCATGAGATCCCCGCGCTG
GAGGATCATCCAGCCGGCGTCCCGGAAAACGATTCCGAAGCCCAACCTTTCATAGAAGGCGGCGGTGGAA
TCGAAATCTCGTGATGGCAGGTTGGGCGTCGCTTGGTCGGTCATTTCGAACCCCAGAGTCCCGCTCAGAA
GAACTCGTCAAGAAGGCGATAGAAGGCGATGCGCTGCGAATCGGGAGCGGCGATACCGTAAAGCACGAGG
AAGCGGTCAGCCCATTCGCCGCCAAGCTCTTCAGCAATATCACGGGTAGCCAACGCTATGTCCTGATAGC
GGTCCGCCACACCCAGCCGGCCACAGTCGATGAATCCAGAAAAGCGGCCATTTTCCACCATGATATTCGG
CAAGCAGGCATCGCCATGGGTCACGACGAGATCATCGCCGTCGGGCATGCGCGCCTTGAGCCTGGCGAAC
AGTTCGGCTGGCGCGAGCCCCTGATGCTCTTCGTCCAGATCATCCTGATCGACAAGACCGGCTTCCATCC
GAGTACGTGCTCGCTCGATGCGATGTTTCGCTTGGTGGTCGAATGGGCAGGTAGCCGGATCAAGCGTATG
CAGCCGCCGCATTGCATCAGCCATGATGGATACTTTCTCGGCAGGAGCAAGGTGAGATGACAGGAGATCC
TGCCCCGGCACTTCGCCCAATAGCAGCCAGTCCCTTCCCGCTTCAGTGACAACGTCGAGCACAGCTGCGC
AAGGAACGCCCGTCGTGGCCAGCCACGATAGCCGCGCTGCCTCGTCCTGCAGTTCATTCAGGGCACCGGA
CAGGTCGGTCTTGACAAAAAGAACCGGGCGCCCCTGCGCTGACAGCCGGAACACGGCGGCATCAGAGCAG
CCGATTGTCTGTTGTGCCCAGTCATAGCCGAATAGCCTCTCCACCCAAGCGGCCGGAGAACCTGCGTGCA
ATCCATCTTGTTCAATCATGCGAAACGATCCAGATCCGGTGCAGATTATTTGGATTGAGAGTGAATATGA
GACTCTAATTGGATACCGAGGGGAATTTATGGAACGTCAGTGGAGCATTTTTGACAAGAAATATTTGCTA
GCTGATAGTGACCTTAGGCGACTTTTGAACGCGCAATAATGGTTTCTGACGTATGTGCTTAGCTCATTAA
ACTCCAGAAACCCGCGGCTGAGTGGCTCCTTCAACGTTGCGGTTCTGTCAGTTCCAAACGTAAAACGGCT
TGTCCCGCGTCATCGGCGGGGGTCATAACGTGACTCCCTTAATTCTCCGCTCATGATTAGTAGCGATCTG
GATTTTAGTACTGGATTTTGGTTTTAGGAATTAGAAATTTTATTGATAGAAGTATTTTACAAATACAAAT
ACATACTAAGGGTTTCTTATATGCTCAACACATGAGCGAAACCCTATAGGAACCCTAATTCCCTTATCTG
GGAACTACTCACACATTATTATGGAGAAACTCGAGCTTGTCGATCGACTCTAGCTAGAGAAGCTTCACTG
AGGCAATAGCTCCATCAACCATGCGAGCTCCTCTTCGTTGAATGCCGGGAAATCATCCGCTGTCCCTGCG
AAGGGGTCCGCATCTTGTTCCCAAACCACGGTGCTGGACGCTACCAGGTCGGCATCCATGGGCGTACCAG
GATCCAGGAGGCCGCCGATCCTGGTACGCGGGCGTTTTACACCCCAGCTGAGGAGGGGCAAATGCAACGC
ATCGCGCTGTTCGGGAACGCGCACCTCGAACGATTGCTGTGCGGAGGGACCGGTGACAGCACGATCCGAT
CGGGACCGTTTACGGCTGCTTGCCCGCGTCTGATCTCCCTCGTGCATTGGGCTAGGCGCATCAAGGTCAC
GCTCCAGCGAATCGGCGAATGCATGCAAAGACGCCTGATCCGGCGTTTGAGTTGAAGTAGGGGACGGTTT
GGCCCTTTTCATCCCTGATGCCTGGAGGATACGGTCCCAACGCTGCGAGGCTGGGGGGAGCGTTCCACTG
CGGGCTTCGAGTTCGGTGACGCCCACTCTGCGAAAGAGCTGTAACAACCCGTGCCTGCTCATCCCGAACT
GCGTCATGGCGTCATCAAATGCTTGCGCTGGGTGGGAGTGGCACTGGAAAAAACCCAGCACGCGAACCAC
TTGCGCGTGGTCGGCAACGCGATGGGATGTGCGTTCGGGAATACGGCGATTGGTTCTTTTGATCAAGGCC
GGCGCGTGCGGCAATCCCTTTTTCACTGCATCCAGCGCAGGACGTCCGCCGAGGCAGGCCAAGGCGACGA
GGTGGTCGTTGGTCAACGCGGCCAACGCCGGATCAGGGCGAGATAACTGGGCAACAATGCTTCCACCGCC
ACCACTACCGCCACCCGAACCCACCTTCCTCTTCTTCTTGGGGTCAGCCCTGCTGTCTCCACCGAGCTGA
GAGAGGTCGATTCTTGTTTCATAGAGCCCCGTAATTGACTGATGAATCAGTGTGGCGTCCAGGACCTCCT
TTGTAGAGGTGTACCGCTTTCTGTCTATGGTGGTGTCGAAGTACTTGAAGGCTGCAGGCGCGCCCAAGTT
GGTCAGAGTAAACAAGTGGATAATGTTTTCTGCCTGCTCCCTGATGGGCTTATCCCTGTGCTTATTGTAA
GCAGAAAGCACCTTATCGAGGTTAGCGTCGGCGAGGATCACTCTTTTGGAGAATTCGCTTATTTGCTCGA
TGATCTCATCAAGGTAGTGTTTGTGTTGTTCCACGAACAGCTGCTTCTGCTCATTATCTTCGGGAGATCC
TTTGAGCTTTTCATAGTGGCTGGCCAGATACAAGAAATTAACGTATTTAGAGGGCAGTGCCAGCTCGTTA
CCTTTCTGCAGCTCGCCCGCACTAGCGAGCATTCGTTTCCGGCCGTTTTCAAGCTCAAAGAGAGAGTACT
TGGGAAGCTTAATGATGAGGTCTTTTTTGACCTCTTTATATCCTTTCGCCTCGAGAAAGTCGATGGGGTT
TTTTTCGAAGCTTGATCGCTCCATGATTGTGATGCCCAGCAGTTCCTTGACGCTTTTGAGTTTTTTAGAC
TTCCCTTTCTCCACTTTGGCCACAACCAGTACACTGTAAGCGACTGTAGGAGAATCGAATCCGCCGTATT
TCTTGGGGTCCCAATCTTTTTTGCGTGCGATCAGCTTGTCGCTGTTCCTTTTCGGGAGGATACTTTCCTT
GGAGAAGCCTCCGGTCTGTACTTCGGTCTTTTTAACGATGTTCACCTGCGGCATGGACAGGACCTTCCGG
ACTGTCGCGAAATCCCTACCCTTGTCCCACACGATTTCTCCTGTTTCTCCGTTTGTTTCGATAAGTGGTC
GCTTCCGAATCTCTCCATTGGCCAGTGTAATCTCGGTCTTGAAAAAATTCATAATATTGCTGTAAAAGAA
GTACTTAGCGGTGGCCTTGCCTATTTCCTGCTCAGACTTTGCGATCATTTTCCTAACATCGTACACTTTA
TAGTCTCCGTAAACAAATTCAGATTCAAGCTTGGGATATTTTTTGATAAGTGCAGTGCCTACCACTGCAT
TCAGGTAGGCATCATGCGCATGGTGGTAATTGTTGATCTCTCTCACCTTATAAAACTGAAAGTCCTTTCT
GAAATCTGAAACCAGCTTAGACTTCAGAGTAATAACTTTCACCTCTCGAATCAGTTTGTCATTTTCATCG
TACTTGGTGTTCATGCGTGAATCGAGAATTTGGGCCACGTGCTTGGTGATCTGGCGTGTCTCAACAAGCT
GCCTTTTGATGAAGCCGGCTTTATCCAACTCAGACAGGCCACCTCGTTCAGCCTTAGTCAGATTATCGAA
CTTCCGTTGTGTGATCAGTTTGGCGTTCAGCAGCTGCCGCCAATAATTTTTCATTTTCTTGACAACTTCT
TCTGAGGGGACGTTATCACTCTTCCCTCTAGCTTTATCGGATCTTGTCAACACTTTATTATCAATAGAAT
CATCTTTGAGAAAAGACTGGGGCACGATATGATCCACGTCGTAGTCGGAGAGCCGATTGATGTCCAGTTC
CTGATCCACGTACATGTCCCTGCCGTTCTGCAGGTAGTACAGGTAGAGCTTCTCATTCTGAAGCTGGGTG
TTTTCAACTGGGTGTTCCTTAAGGATTTGGGACCCCAGTTCTTTTATACCCTCTTCAATCCTCTTCATCC
TTTCCCTACTGTTCTTCTGTCCCTTCTGGGTAGTTTGGTTCTCTCGGGCCATCTCGATAACGATATTCTC
GGGCTTATGCCTTCCCATTACTTTGACGAGTTCATCCACGACCTTAACGGTCTGCAGTATTCCCTTTTTG
ATAGCTGGGCTACCTGCAAGATTAGCGATGTGCTCGTGGAGACTGTCCCCCTGGCCAGAAACTTGTGCTT
TCTGGATGTCCTCCTTAAAGGTGAGAGAGTCATCATGGATCAACTGCATGAAGTTCCGGTTGGCAAATCC
ATCGGACTTAAGAAAATCCAGGATTGTCTTTCCACTCTGCTTGTCTCGGATCCCATTGATCAGTTTTCTT
GACAGCCGCCCCCATCCTGTATATCGGCGCCTCTTGAGCTGTTTCATGACTTTGTCGTCGAAGAGATGAG
CGTAAGTTTTCAAGCGTTCTTCAATCATCTCCCTATCTTCAAACAACGTAAGGGTGAGGACAATGTCCTC
AAGAATGTCCTCGTTCTCCTCATTGTCCAGGAAGTCCTTGTCTTTAATGATTTTCAGGAGATCGTGATAC
GTTCCCAGGGATGCGTTGAAGCGATCCTCCACTCCGCTGATTTCAACAGAGTCGAAACATTCAATCTTTT
TGAAATAATCTTCTTTGAGCTGTTTCACGGTAACTTTCCGGTTCGTCTTGAAGAGGAGGTCCACGATAGC
TTTCTTCTGCTCTCCAGACAGGAATGCTGGCTTTCTCATCCCTTCTGTGACGTATTTGACCTTGGTGAGC
TCGTTATAAACTGTGAAGTACTCGTACAGCAGAGAGTGTTTAGGAAGCACCTTTTCGTTAGGCAGATTTT
TATCAAAGTTAGTCATCCTTTCGATGAAGGACTGGGCAGAGGCCCCCTTATCCACGACTTCCTCGAAGTT
CCAGGGAGTGATAGTCTCTTCTGATTTGCGAGTCATCCACGCGAATCTGGAATTTCCCCGGGCGAGGGGG
CCTACATAGTAGGGTATCCGAAATGTGAGGATTTTCTCAATCTTTTCCCTGTTATCTTTCAAAAAGGGGT
AGAAATCCTCTTGCCGCCTGAGGATAGCGTGCAGTTCGCCCAGGTGAATCTGGTGGGGGATGCTTCCATT
GTCGAAAGTGCGCTGTTTGCGCAACAGATCTTCTCTGTTAAGCTTTACCAGCAGCTCCTCGGTGCCGTCC
ATTTTTTCCAAGATGGGCTTAATAAATTTGTAAAATTCCTCCTGGCTTGCTCCGCCGTCAATGTATCCGG
CGTAGCCATTTTTAGACTGATCGAAGAAAATTTCCTTGTACTTCTCAGGCAGTTGCTGTCTGACAAGGGC
CTTCAGCAAAGTCAAGTCTTGGTGGTGCTCATCATAGCGCTTGATCATACTAGCGCTCAGCGGAGCTTTG
GTGATCTCCGTGTTCACTCGCAGAATATCACTCAGCAGAATGGCGTCTGACAGGTTCTTTGCCGCCAAAA
AAAGGTCTGCGTACTGGTCGCCGATCTGGGCCAGCAGATTGTCGAGATCATCATCGTAGGTGTCTTTGCT
CAGTTGAAGCTTGGCATCTTCGGCCAGGTCGAAGTTAGATTTAAAGTTGGGGGTCAGCCCGAGTGACAGG
GCGATAAGATTACCAAACAGGCCGTTCTTCTTCTCCCCAGGGAGCTGTGCGATGAGGTTTTCGAGCCGCC
GGGATTTGGACAGCCTAGCGCTCAGGATTGCTTTGGCGTCAACTCCGGATGCGTTGATCGGGTTCTCTTC
GAAAAGCTGATTGTAAGTCTGAACCAGTTGGATAAAGAGTTTGTCGACATCGCTGTTGTCTGGGTTCAGG
TCCCCCTCGATGAGGAAGTGTCCCCGAAATTTGATCATATGCGCCAGCGCGAGATAGATCAACCGCAAGT
CAGCCTTATCAGTACTGTCTACAAGCTTCTTCCTCAGATGATATATGGTTGGGTACTTTTCATGGTACGC
CACCTCGTCCACGATATTGCCAAAGATTGGGTGGCGCTCGTGCTTTTTATCCTCCTCCACCAAAAAGGAC
TCCTCCAGCCTATGGAAGAAAGAGTCATCCACCTTAGCCATCTCATTACTAAAGATCTCCTGCAGGTAGC
AGATCCGATTCTTTCTGCGGGTATATCTGCGCCGTGCTGTTCTTTTGAGCCGCGTGGCTTCGGCCGTCTC
CCCGGAGTCGAACAGGAGGGCGCCAATGAGGTTCTTCTTTATGCTGTGGCGATCGGTATTGCCCAGAACT
TTGAATTTTTTGCTCGGCACCTTGTACTCGTCCGTAATGACGGCCCAGCCGACGCTGTTTGTGCCGATAG
CGAGCCCAATGGAGTACTTCTTGTCCATGCCACCAACCTTCCGCTTCTTCTTAGGAGCCATTGTATCGAT
AATTGTAAATGTAATTGTAATGTTGTTTGTTGTTTGTTGTTGTTGGTAATTGTTGTAAAAATGAGCTCTT
ATACTCGAGCGTGTCCTCTCCAAATGAAATGAACTTCCTTATATAGAGGAAGGGTCTTGCGAAGGATAGT
GGGATTGTGCGTCATCCCTTACGTCAGTGGAGATGTCACATCAATCCACTTGCTTTGTAGACGTGGTTGG
AACCTCTTCTTTTTCCACGATGCTCCTCGTGGGTGGGGGTCCATCTTTGGGACCACTGTCGGCAGAGAGA
TCTTGAATGATAGCCTTTCCTTTATCGCAATGATGGCATTTGTAGGAGCCACCTTCCTTTTCTACTGTCC
TTTCGATGAAGTGACAGATAGCTGGGCAATGGAATCCGAGGAGGTTTCCCGAAATTATCCTTTGTTGAAA
AGTCTCAATAGCCCTTTGATCTTCTGAGACTGTATCTTTGACATTTTTGGAGTAGACCAGAGTGTCGTGC
TCCACCATGTTGACCTCCAAGCTTGAATTCTTGCAGAGACCTGAGACGTTGATCGGCACGTAAGAGGTTC
CAACTTTCACCATAATGAAATAAGATCACTACCGGGCGTATTTTTTGAGTTATCGAGATTTTCAGGAGCT
AAGGAAGCTAAAATGGAGAAAAAAATCACTGGATATACCACCGTTGATATATCCCAATGGCATCGTAAAG
AACATTTTGAGGCATTTCAGTCAGTTGCTCAATGTACCTATAACCAGACCGTTCAGCTGGATATTACGGC
CTTTTTAAAGACCGTAAAGAAAAATAAGCACAAGTTTTATCCGGCCTTTATTCACATTCTTGCCCGCCTG
ATGAATGCTCATCCGGAATTCCGTATGGCAATGAAAGACGGTGAGCTGGTGATATGGGATAGTGTTCACC
CTTGTTACACCGTTTTCCATGAGCAAACTGAAACGTTTTCATCGCTCTGGAGTGAATACCACGACGATTT
CCGGCAGTTTCTACACATATATTCGCAAGATGTGGCGTGTTACGGTGAAAACCTGGCCTATTTCCCTAAA
GGGTTTATTGAGAATATGTTTTTCGTCTCAGCCAATCCCTGGGTGAGTTTCACCAGTTTTGATTTAAACG
TGGCCAATATGGACAACTTCTTCGCCCCCGTTTTCACCATGGGCAAATATTATACGCAAGGCGACAAGGT
GCTGATGCCGCTGGCGATTCAGGTTCATCATGCCGTCTGTGATGGCTTCCATGTCGGCAGAATGCTTAAT
GAATTACAACAGTACTGCGATGAGTGGCAGGGCGGGGCGTAATCGCGTGGATCCGGCTTACTAAAAGCCA
GATAACAGTATGCGTATTTGCGCGCTGATTTTTGCGGTATAAGAATATATACTGATATGTATACCCGAAG
TATGTCAAAAAGAGGTATGCTATGAAGCAGCGTATTACAGTGACAGTTGACAGCGACAGCTATCAGTTGC
TCAAGGCATATATGATGTCAATATCTCCGGTCTGGTAAGCACAACCATGCAGAATGAAGCCCGTCGTCTG
CGTGCCGAACGCTGGAAAGCGGAAAATCAGGAAGGGATGGCTGAGGTCGCCCGGTTTATTGAAATGAACG
GCTCTTTTGCTGACGAGAACAGGGGCTGGTGAAATGCAGTTTAAGGTTTACACCTATAAAAGAGAGAGCC
GTTATCGTCTGTTTGTGGATGTACAGAGTGATATTATTGACACGCCCGGGCGACGGATGGTGATCCCCCT
GGCCAGTGCACGTCTGCTGTCAGATAAAGTCTCCCGTGAACTTTACCCGGTGGTGCATATCGGGGATGAA
AGCTGGCGCATGATGACCACCGATATGGCCAGTGTGCCGGTTTCCGTTATCGGGGAAGAAGTGGCTGATC
TCAGCCACCGCGAAAATGACATCAAAAACGCCATTAACCTGATGTTCTGGGGAATATAAATGTCAGGCTC
CCTTATACACAGCCAGTCGGTCTCAGCTTCCATGCTAGAGTCCGCAAAAATCACCAGTCTCTCTCTACAA
ATCTATCTCTCTCTATTTTTCTCCAGAATAATGTGTGAGTAGTTCCCAGATAAGGGAATTAGGGTTCTTA
TAGGGTTTCGCTCATGTGTTGAGCATATAAGAAACCCTTAGTATGTATTTGTATTTGTAAAATACTTCTA
TCAATAAAATTTCTAATTCCTAAAACCAAAATCCAGTGACCTGCAGGCATGCGACGTCGAGCTTAGCTTG
AGCTTGGATCAGATTGTCGTTTCCCGCCTTCAGTTTAAACTATCAGTGTTTGACAGGATATATTGGCGGG
TAAACCTAAGAGAAAAGAGCGTTTATTAGAATAATCGGATATTTAAAAGGGCGTGAAAAGGTTTATCCGT
TCGTCCATTTGTATGTGCATGCCAACCACAGGGTTCCCCTCGGGATCAAAGTACTTTGATCCAACCCCTC
CGCTGCTATAGTGCAGTCGGCTTCTGACGTTCAGTGCAGCCGTGTTCTGAAAACGACATGTCGCACAAGT
CCTAAGTTACGCGACAGGCTGCCGCCCTGCCCTTTTCCTGGCGTTTTCTTGTCGCGTGTTTTAGTCGCAT
AAAGTAGAATACTTGCGACTAGAACCGGAGACATTACGCCATGAACAAGAGCGCCGCCGCTGGCCTGCTG
GGCTATGCCCGCGTCAGCACCGACGACCAGGACTTGACCAACCAACGGGCCGAACTGCACGCGGCCGGCT
GCACCAAGCTGTTTTCCGAGAAGATCACCGGCACCAGGCGCGACCGCCCGGAGCTGGCCAGGATGCTTGA
CCACCTACGCCCTGGCGACGTTGTGACAGTGACCAGGCTAGACCGCCTGGCCCGCAGCACCCGCGACCTA
CTGGACATTGCCGAGCGCATCCAGGAGGCCGGCGCGGGCCTGCGTAGCCTGGCAGAGCCGTGGGCCGACA
CCACCACGCCGGCCGGCCGCATGGTGTTGACCGTGTTCGCCGGCATTGCCGAGTTCGAGCGTTCCCTAAT
CATCGACCGCACCCGGAGCGGGCGCGAGGCCGCCAAGGCCCGAGGCGTGAAGTTTGGCCCCCGCCCTACC
CTCACCCCGGCACAGATCGCGCACGCCCGCGAGCTGATCGACCAGGAAGGCCGCACCGTGAAAGAGGCGG
CTGCACTGCTTGGCGTGCATCGCTCGACCCTGTACCGCGCACTTGAGCGCAGCGAGGAAGTGACGCCCAC
CGAGGCCAGGCGGCGCGGTGCCTTCCGTGAGGACGCATTGACCGAGGCCGACGCCCTGGCGGCCGCCGAG
AATGAACGCCAAGAGGAACAAGCATGAAACCGCACCAGGACGGCCAGGACGAACCGTTTTTCATTACCGA
AGAGATCGAGGCGGAGATGATCGCGGCCGGGTACGTGTTCGAGCCGCCCGCGCACGTCTCAACCGTGCGG
CTGCATGAAATCCTGGCCGGTTTGTCTGATGCCAAGCTGGCGGCCTGGCCGGCCAGCTTGGCCGCTGAAG
AAACCGAGCGCCGCCGTCTAAAAAGGTGATGTGTATTTGAGTAAAACAGCTTGCGTCATGCGGTCGCTGC
GTATATGATGCGATGAGTAAATAAACAAATACGCAAGGGGAACGCATGAAGGTTATCGCTGTACTTAACC
AGAAAGGCGGGTCAGGCAAGACGACCATCGCAACCCATCTAGCCCGCGCCCTGCAACTCGCCGGGGCCGA
TGTTCTGTTAGTCGATTCCGATCCCCAGGGCAGTGCCCGCGATTGGGCGGCCGTGCGGGAAGATCAACCG
CTAACCGTTGTCGGCATCGACCGCCCGACGATTGACCGCGACGTGAAGGCCATCGGCCGGCGCGACTTCG
TAGTGATCGACGGAGCGCCCCAGGCGGCGGACTTGGCTGTGTCCGCGATCAAGGCAGCCGACTTCGTGCT
GATTCCGGTGCAGCCAAGCCCTTACGACATATGGGCCACCGCCGACCTGGTGGAGCTGGTTAAGCAGCGC
ATTGAGGTCACGGATGGAAGGCTACAAGCGGCCTTTGTCGTGTCGCGGGCGATCAAAGGCACGCGCATCG
GCGGTGAGGTTGCCGAGGCGCTGGCCGGGTACGAGCTGCCCATTCTTGAGTCCCGTATCACGCAGCGCGT
GAGCTACCCAGGCACTGCCGCCGCCGGCACAACCGTTCTTGAATCAGAACCCGAGGGCGACGCTGCCCGC
GAGGTCCAGGCGCTGGCCGCTGAAATTAAATCAAAACTCATTTGAGTTAATGAGGTAAAGAGAAAATGAG
CAAAAGCACAAACACGCTAAGTGCCGGCCGTCCGAGCGCACGCAGCAGCAAGGCTGCAACGTTGGCCAGC
CTGGCAGACACGCCAGCCATGAAGCGGGTCAACTTTCAGTTGCCGGCGGAGGATCACACCAAGCTGAAGA
TGTACGCGGTACGCCAAGGCAAGACCATTACCGAGCTGCTATCTGAATACATCGCGCAGCTACCAGAGTA
AATGAGCAAATGAATAAATGAGTAGATGAATTTTAGCGGCTAAAGGAGGCGGCATGGAAAATCAAGAACA
ACCAGGCACCGACGCCGTGGAATGCCCCATGTGTGGAGGAACGGGCGGTTGGCCAGGCGTAAGCGGCTGG
GTTGTCTGCCGGCCCTGCAATGGCACTGGAACCCCCAAGCCCGAGGAATCGGCGTGACGGTCGCAAACCA
TCCGGCCCGGTACAAATCGGCGCGGCGCTGGGTGATGACCTGGTGGAGAAGTTGAAGGCCGCGCAGGCCG
CCCAGCGGCAACGCATCGAGGCAGAAGCACGCCCCGGTGAATCGTGGCAAGCGGCCGCTGATCGAATCCG
CAAAGAATCCCGGCAACCGCCGGCAGCCGGTGCGCCGTCGATTAGGAAGCCGCCCAAGGGCGACGAGCAA
CCAGATTTTTTCGTTCCGATGCTCTATGACGTGGGCACCCGCGATAGTCGCAGCATCATGGACGTGGCCG
TTTTCCGTCTGTCGAAGCGTGACCGACGAGCTGGCGAGGTGATCCGCTACGAGCTTCCAGACGGGCACGT
AGAGGTTTCCGCAGGGCCGGCCGGCATGGCCAGTGTGTGGGATTACGACCTGGTACTGATGGCGGTTTCC
CATCTAACCGAATCCATGAACCGATACCGGGAAGGGAAGGGAGACAAGCCCGGCCGCGTGTTCCGTCCAC
ACGTTGCGGACGTACTCAAGTTCTGCCGGCGAGCCGATGGCGGAAAGCAGAAAGACGACCTGGTAGAAAC
CTGCATTCGGTTAAACACCACGCACGTTGCCATGCAGCGTACGAAGAAGGCCAAGAACGGCCGCCTGGTG
ACGGTATCCGAGGGTGAAGCCTTGATTAGCCGCTACAAGATCGTAAAGAGCGAAACCGGGCGGCCGGAGT
ACATCGAGATCGAGCTAGCTGATTGGATGTACCGCGAGATCACAGAAGGCAAGAACCCGGACGTGCTGAC
GGTTCACCCCGATTACTTTTTGATCGATCCCGGCATCGGCCGTTTTCTCTACCGCCTGGCACGCCGCGCC
GCAGGCAAGGCAGAAGCCAGATGGTTGTTCAAGACGATCTACGAACGCAGTGGCAGCGCCGGAGAGTTCA
AGAAGTTCTGTTTCACCGTGCGCAAGCTGATCGGGTCAAATGACCTGCCGGAGTACGATTTGAAGGAGGA
GGCGGGGCAGGCTGGCCCGATCCTAGTCATGCGCTACCGCAACCTGATCGAGGGCGAAGCATCCGCCGGT
TCCTAATGTACGGAGCAGATGCTAGGGCAAATTGCCCTAGCAGGGGAAAAAGGTCGAAAAGGTGTCTTTC
CTGTGGATAGCACGTACATTGGGAACCCAAAGCCGTACATTGGGAACCGGAACCCGTACATTGGGAACCC
AAAGCCGTACATTGGGAACCGGTCACACATGTAAGTGACTGATATAAAAGAGAAAAAAGGCGATTTTTCC
GCCTAAAACTCTTTAAAACTTATTAAAACTCTTAAAACCCGCCTGGCCTGTGCATAACTGTCTGGCCAGC
GCACAGCCGAAGAGCTGCAAAAAGCGCCTACCCTTCGGTCGCTGCGCTCCCTACGCCCCGCCGCTTCGCG
TCGGCCTATCGCGGCCGCTGGCCGCTCAAAAATGGCTGGCCTACGGCCAGGCAATCTACCAGGGCGCGGA
CAAGCCGCGCCGTCGCCACTCGACCGCCGGCGCCCACATCAAGGCACCCTGCCTCGCGCGTTTCGGTGAT
GACGGTGAAAACCTCTGACACATGCAGCTCCCGGAGACGGTCACAGCTTGTCTGTAAGCGGATGCCGGGA
GCAGACAAGCCCGTCAGGGCGCGTCAGCGGGTGTTGGCGGGTGTCGGGGCGCAGCCATGACCCAGTCACG
TAGCGATAGCGGAGTGTATACTGGCTTAACTATGCGGCATCAGAGCAGATTGTACTGAGAGTGCACCATA
TGCGGTGTGAAATACCGCACAGATGCGTAAGGAGAAAATACCGCATCAGGCGCTCTTCCGCTTCCTCGCT
CACTGACTCGCTGCGCTCGGTCGTTCGGCTGCGGCGAGCGGTATCAGCTCACTCAAAGGCGGTAATACGG
TTATCCACAGAATCAGGGGATAACGCAGGAAAGAACATGTGAGCAAAAGGCCAGCAAAAGGCCAGGAACC
GTAAAAAGGCCGCGTTGCTGGCGTTTTTCCATAGGCTCCGCCCCCCTGACGAGCATCACAAAAATCGACG
CTCAAGTCAGAGGTGGCGAAACCCGACAGGACTATAAAGATACCAGGCGTTTCCCCCTGGAAGCTCCCTC
GTGCGCTCTCCTGTTCCGACCCTGCCGCTTACCGGATACCTGTCCGCCTTTCTCCCTTCGGGAAGCGTGG
CGCTTTCTCATAGCTCACGCTGTAGGTATCTCAGTTCGGTGTAGGTCGTTCGCTCCAAGCTGGGCTGTGT
GCACGAACCCCCCGTTCAGCCCGACCGCTGCGCCTTATCCGGTAACTATCGTCTTGAGTCCAACCCGGTA
AGACACGACTTATCGCCACTGGCAGCAGCCACTGGTAACAGGATTAGCAGAGCGAGGTATGTAGGCGGTG
CTACAGAGTTCTTGAAGTGGTGGCCTAACTACGGCTACACTAGAAGGACAGTATTTGGTATCTGCGCTCT
GCTGAAGCCAGTTACCTTCGGAAAAAGAGTTGGTAGCTCTTGATCCGGCAAACAAACCACCGCTGGTAGC
GGTGGTTTTTTTGTTTGCAAGCAGCAGATTACGCGCAGAAAAAAAGGATCTCAAGAAGATCCTTTGATCT
TTTCTACGGGGTCTGACGCTCAGTGGAACGAAAACTCACGTTAAGGGATTTTGGTCATGCATGATATATC
TCCCAATTTGTGTAGGGCTTATTATGCACGCTTAAAAATAATAAAAGCAGACTTGACCTGATAGTTTGGC
TGTGAGCAATTATGTGCTTAGTGCATCTAATCGCTTGAGTTAACGCCGGCGAAGCGGCGTCGGCTTGAAC
GAATTTCTAGCTAGACATTATTTGCCGACTACCTTGGTGATCTCGCCTTTCACGTAGTGGACAAATTCTT
CCAACTGATCTGCGCGCGAGGCCAAGCGATCTTCTTCTTGTCCAAGATAAGCCTGTCTAGCTTCAAGTAT
GACGGGCTGATACTGGGCCGGCAGGCGCTCCATTGCCCAGTCGGCAGCGACATCCTTCGGCGCGATTTTG
CCGGTTACTGCGCTGTACCAAATGCGGGACAACGTAAGCACTACATTTCGCTCATCGCCAGCCCAGTCGG
GCGGCGAGTTCCATAGCGTTAAGGTTTCATTTAGCGCCTCAAATAGATCCTGTTCAGGAACCGGATCAAA
GAGTTCCTCCGCCGCTGGACCTACCAAGGCAACGCTATGTTCTCTTGCTTTTGTCAGCAAGATAGCCAGA
TCAATGTCGATCGTGGCTGGCTCGAAGATACCTGCAAGAATGTCATTGCGCTGCCATTCTCCAAATTGCA
GTTCGCGCTTAGCTGGATAACGCCACGGAATGATGTCGTCGTGCACAACAATGGTGACTTCTACAGCGCG
GAGAATCTCGCTCTCTCCAGGGGAAGCCGAAGTTTCCAAAAGGTCGTTGATCAAAGCTCGCCGCGTTGTT
TCATCAAGCCTTACGGTCACCGTAACCAGCAAATCAATATCACTGTGTGGCTTCAGGCCGCCATCCACTG
CGGAGCCGTACAAATGTACGGCCAGCAACGTCGGTTCGAGATGGCGCTCGATGACGCCAACTACCTCTGA
TAGTTGAGTCGATACTTCGGCGATCACCGCTTCCCCCATGATGTTTAACTTTGTTTTAGGGCGACTGCCC
TGCTGCGTAACATCGTTGCTGCTCCATAACATCAAACATCGACCCACGGCGTAACGCGCTTGCTGCTTGG
ATGCCCGAGGCATAGACTGTACCCCAAAAAAACATGTCATAACAAGAAGCCATGAAAACCGCCACTGCGC
CGTTACCACCGCTGCGTTCGGTCAAGGTTCTGGACCAGTTGCGTGACGGCAGTTACGCTACTTGCATTAC
AGCTTACGAACCGAACGAGGC
Features (pLannotate 1.2.2; 28 found; start..end, strand, type, name):
    266..290     +  misc_feature   LB T-DNA repeat: left border repeat from nopaline C58 T-DNA
    333..585     -  terminator     NOS terminator: nopaline synthase terminator and poly(A) signal
    592..798     -  CDS            ocd (fragment): OCD_AGRFC - Experimental evidence at protein level: Swiss-Prot protein existence level 1. Catalyzes the conversion of L-ornithine into L-proline with release of ammonia. Is involved in the utilization of nopaline, a catabolic pathway that proceeds through L-arginine and L-ornithine to L-proline. Nopaline is a predominant opine in plant cells transformed with Ti plasmid pTiC58. From Agrobacterium fabrum (strain C58 / ATCC 33970) (Agrobacterium tumefaciens (strain C58)).
    805..954     -  CDS            ble (fragment): BLE_KLEPN - Experimental evidence at protein level: Swiss-Prot protein existence level 1. Binding protein with a strong affinity to the bleomycin family of antibiotics. Binds to CL990; an antimitotic-antibiotic compound. From Klebsiella pneumoniae.
    975..1769    -  CDS            NeoR/KanR: aminoglycoside phosphotransferase from Tn5; aph(3')-II (or nptII); confers resistance to neomycin, kanamycin, and G418 (Geneticin®)
   1790..1973    -  promoter       NOS promoter: nopaline synthase promoter NOS promoter
   2095..2269    -  polyA_signal   CaMV poly(A) signal: cauliflower mosaic virus polyadenylation signal
   2308..3141    -  CDS            avrBs3 (fragment): AVRB3_XANEU - Experimental evidence at protein level: Swiss-Prot protein existence level 1. Avirulence protein. Acts as a transcription factor in C.annuum plants. In susceptible plants lacking the Bs3 resistance gene induces expression of a number of genes, including genes homologous to a family of auxin-induced genes, alpha-expansin genes, pectate lyase, anthocyanidin glucoside rhamnosyl transferase and at least one transcription factor, UPA20. Their expression leads to plant hypertrophy in mesophyll cells, probably mainly mediated by UPA20 (PubMed:17962565). In resistant plants induces the h
   3205..7308    -  CDS            Cas9: Cas9 (Csn1) endonuclease from the Streptococcus pyogenes Type II CRISPR/Cas system generates RNA-guided double strand breaks in DNA
   7350..7403    -  misc_feature   TMV Ω: translational enhancer from the tobacco mosaic virus 5'-leader sequence (Gallie et al., 1988)
   7432..7777    -  promoter       CaMV 35S promoter: strong constitutive promoter from cauliflower mosaic virus
   7434..7480    -  promoter       minimal CaMV 35S promoter: minimal 35S promoter from cauliflower mosaic virus
   7890..7992    +  promoter       cat promoter: promoter of the E. coli cat gene encoding chloramphenicol acetyltransferase
   7993..8652    +  CDS            CmR: chloramphenicol acetyltransferase; cat; confers resistance to chloramphenicol
   8831..8989    +  CDS            ccdA (fragment): CCDA_ECO57 - Also known as H, letA. Experimental evidence at protein level: Swiss-Prot protein existence level 1. Antitoxin component of a type II toxin-antitoxin (TA) system which inhibits the post-segregational killing (PSK) of plasmid-free cells, also referred to as a plasmid addiction system. Binds to and blocks the activity of CcdB; will also remove bound CcdB protein from the CcdB-GyrA complex by forming a CcdA-CcdB complex, a process termed rejuvenation. Functions as a transcriptional corepressor for the ccdAB operon, repression also requires CcdB (By similarity). From Escherichia coli
   8994..9296    +  CDS            ccdB: CCDB_ECOLI - Also known as G, letB, letD. Experimental evidence at protein level: Swiss-Prot protein existence level 1. Toxic component of a type II toxin-antitoxin (TA) system, functioning in plasmid maintainence. Responsible for the post- segregational killing (PSK) of plasmid-free cells, also referred to as a plasmid addiction system. Half-life of over 2 hours. Cell killing by CcdB is accompanied by filamentation, defects in chromosome and plasmid segregation, defects in cell division, formation of anucleate cells, decreased DNA synthesis and plasmid loss. Interferes with the activity of DN
   9398..9557    +  polyA_signal   CaMV poly(A) signal (fragment): cauliflower mosaic virus polyadenylation signal
   9641..9665    +  misc_feature   RB T-DNA repeat: right border repeat from nopaline C58 T-DNA
  10005..10406   +  CDS            Y4CG_SINFN (fragment): Protein inferred from homology: Swiss-Prot protein existence level 3. From Sinorhizobium fredii (strain NBRC 101917 / NGR234).
  10966..11595   +  CDS            pVS1 StaA: stability protein from the Pseudomonas plasmid pVS1 (Heeb et al., 2000)
  12028..13096   +  CDS            pVS1 RepA (fragment): replication protein from the Pseudomonas plasmid pVS1 (Heeb et al., 2000)
  13162..13356   +  rep_origin     pVS1 oriV: origin of replication for the Pseudomonas plasmid pVS1 (Heeb et al., 2000)
  13559..13598   +  CDS            rop (fragment): Rop protein, which maintains plasmids at low copy number; rop
  13700..13840   +  misc_feature   bom: basis of mobility region from pBR322
  14026..14614   -  rep_origin     ori: high-copy-number ColE1/pMB1/pBR322/pUC origin of replication
  14858..15645   -  CDS            SmR (fragment): aminoglycoside adenylyltransferase (Murphy, 1985); aadA; confers resistance to spectinomycin and streptomycin
  15656..15712   -  CDS            GmR (fragment): gentamycin acetyltransferase; aacC1; confers resistance to gentamycin
  15802..28      +  CDS            int (fragment) (across the origin): INT2_ECOLX - Protein inferred from homology: Swiss-Prot protein existence level 3. Putative integrase believed to be involved in the insertion of antibiotic resistance genes into plasmids and transposons. From Escherichia coli.
