[The description below was written by a language model from this plasmid's Addgene catalogue record and pLannotate feature annotations shown in this document.]
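Description:
pJOG250 is a binary T-DNA vector of about 15.9 kb, built on the pVM_BGW backbone for Agrobacterium-mediated plant transformation. It serves as a recipient plasmid for multiplexed guide RNA assembly in a CRISPR-based transcriptional activation system. Outside the T-DNA borders, the backbone carries a ColE1/pMB1-type origin and bom site for high-copy maintenance in E. coli. It also carries the pVS1 oriV with RepA and StaA, which support replication and stability in Agrobacterium. An aadA gene confers spectinomycin resistance.

Three modules lie between the nopaline-type left and right border repeats. Next to the left border is a plant selectable marker, nptII under the NOS promoter and NOS terminator, which gives kanamycin resistance in transformed plant tissue. The second module is driven by the CaMV 35S promoter with the TMV Ω translational enhancer and ends in a CaMV poly(A) signal. It expresses Streptococcus pyogenes Cas9 carrying D10A and N863A according to the construct name (the mutation field lists only D10A). These changes are intended to abolish nuclease activity. The Cas9 is fused at its C-terminus to the C-terminal region of the TAL effector Hax3, which the feature table annotates by homology as an avrBs3 fragment and which supplies a transcriptional activation domain.

The third module is a dummy cassette of ccdB and chloramphenicol resistance flanked by BsaI sites. It is designed to be replaced by guide RNA expression units through Golden Gate-type cloning, with loss of the ccdB toxin counter-selecting against uncut recipient. For this reason the empty plasmid is propagated in a ccdB-tolerant strain under chloramphenicol and spectinomycin selection. No guide RNA units are present in the plasmid as deposited. The depositor notes that functional data appear in a later study of TALE-dependent gene activation.
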