Addgene plasmid #80582: pJOG250
Purpose: recipient plasmid [multiplexing, activator]; p35S:Cas9 D10A/N863A-Hax3CT, nptII
Depositing lab: Johannes Stuttmann. Depositing organization: Martin-Luther-Universitaet Halle-Wittenberg, Faculty of Medicine. Publication: Generation of chromosomal deletions in dicotyledonous plants employing a user-friendly genome editing toolkit. Ordon J, Gantner J, Kemna J, Schwalgun L, Reschke M, Streubel J, Boch J, Stuttmann J. Plant J. 2016 Aug 31. doi: 10.1111/tpj.13319. PubMed 27579989.
Backbone
  Vector backbone: pVM_BGW
  Backbone manufacturer: 6800
  Total vector size (bp): 15900
  Vector type: Plant Expression, CRISPR
Growth in bacteria
  Bacterial resistance: Chloramphenicol and Spectinomycin, 25 & 50 μg/mL
  Growth temperature: 37°C
  Growth strain: ccdB Survival
  Copy number: High Copy
Gene/Insert 1
  Gene/Insert name: pnos:nptII-tnos (alt name: Kanamycin resistance, plant selectable)
  Species: E. coli
  Insert size (bp): 1800
Gene/Insert 2
  Gene/Insert name: p35S:Cas9 D10A/N863A-Hax3(CT)-t35S (alt name: dCas9-AD(TAL) fusion)
  Species: Streptococcus pyogenes
  Insert size (bp): 5800
  Mutation: D10A
Gene/Insert 3
  Gene/Insert name: BsaI-ccdB_CmR-BsaI (alt name: dummy)
  Insert size (bp): 1500
Terms and licenses: Academic/Nonprofit Terms; Industry Terms: Not Available to Industry
Depositor comments: Please note- Functional data on this plasmid can be found in the following publication: Dissection of TALE-dependent gene activation reveals that they induce transcription cooperatively and in both orientations. Streubel et al PLoS One. 2017 Mar 16;12(3):e0173580. PMID: 28301511
How to cite: pJOG250 was a gift from Johannes Stuttmann (Addgene plasmid # 80582 ; http://n2t.net/addgene:80582 ; RRID:Addgene_80582)
