>Addgene plasmid #80582 | pJOG250 | addgene partial sequence | sequence record 156167 | hDNMT3A-F 5'-ctgcagccttcaagtacttcgacacc-3'
AGAAAGCGGTACACCTCTACAAAGGAGGTCCTGGACGCCACACTGATTCATCAGTCAATTACGGGGCTCT
ATGAAACAAGAATCGACCTCTCTCAGCTCGGTGGAGACAGCAGGGCTGACCCCAAGAAGAAGAGGAAGGT
GGGTTCGGGTGGCGGTAGTGGTGGCGGTGGAAGCATTGTTGCCCAGTTATCTCGCCCTGATCCGGCGTTG
GCCGCGTTGACCAACGACCACCTCGTCGCCTTGGCCTGCCTCGGCGGACGTCCTGCGCTGGATGCAGTGA
AAAAGGGATTGCCGCACGCGCCGGCCTTGATCAAAAGAACCAATCGCCGTATTCCCGAACGCACATCCCA
TCGCGTTGCCGACCACGCGCAAGTGGTTCGCGTGCTGGGTTTTTTCCAGTGCCACTCCCACCCAGCGCAA
GCATTTGATGACGCCATGACGCAGTTCGGGATGAGCAGGCACGGGTTGTTACAGCTCTTTCGCAGAGTGG
GCGTCACCGAACTCGAAGCCCGCAGTGGAACGCTCCCCCCAGCCTCGCAGCGTTGGGACCGTATCCTCCA
GGCATCAGGGATGAAAAGGGCCAAACCGTCCCCTACTTCAACTCAAACGCCGGATCAGGCGTCTTTGCAT
GCATTCGCCGATTCGCTGGAGCGTGACCTTGATGCGCCTAGCCCAATGCACGAGGGAGATCAGACGCGGG
CAAGCAGCCGTAAACGGTCCCGATCGGATCGTGCTGTCACCGGTCCCTCCGCACAGCAATCGTTCGAGGT
GCGCGTTCCCGAACAGCGCGATGCGTTGCATTTGCCCCTCCTCAGCTGGGGTGTAAAACGCCCGCGTACC
AGGATCGGCGGCCTCCTGGATCCTGGTACGCCCATGGATGCCGACCTGGTAGCGTCCAGCACCGTGGTTT
GGGAACAAGATGCGGACCCCTTCGCAG
