>Addgene plasmid #80582 | pJOG250 | addgene partial sequence | sequence record 156168 | CAT-R 5'-GCAACTGACTGAAATGCCTC-3'
ATGCCATTGGGATATATCAACGGTGGTATATCCAGTGATTTTTTTCTCCATTTTAGCTTCCTTAGCTCCT
GAAAATCTCGATAACTCAAAAAATACGCCCGGTAGTGATCTTATTTCATTATGGTGAAAGTTGGAACCTC
TTACGTGCCGATCAACGTCTCAGGTCTCTGCAAGAATTCAAGCTTGGAGGTCAACATGGTGGAGCACGAC
ACTCTGGTCTACTCCAAAAATGTCAAAGATACAGTCTCAGAAGATCAAAGGGCTATTGAGACTTTTCAAC
AAAGGATAATTTCGGGAAACCTCCTCGGATTCCATTGCCCAGCTATCTGTCACTTCATCGAAAGGACAGT
AGAAAAGGAAGGTGGCTCCTACAAATGCCATCATTGCGATAAAGGAAAGGCTATCATTCAAGATCTCTCT
GCCGACAGTGGTCCCAAAGATGGACCCCCACCCACGAGGAGCATCGTGGAAAAAGAAGAGGTTCCAACCA
CGTCTACAAAGCAAGTGGATTGATGTGACATCTCCACTGACGTAAGGGATGACGCACAATCCCACTATCC
TTCGCAAGACCCTTCCTCTATATAAGGAAGTTCATTTCATTTGGAGAGGACACGCTCGAGTATAAGAGCT
CATTTTTACAACAATTACCAACAACAACAAACAACAAACAACATTACAATTACATTTACAATTATCGATA
CAATGGCTCCTAAGAAGAAGCGGAAGGTTGGTGGCATGGACAAGAAGTACTCCATTGGGCTCGCTATCGG
CACAAACAGCGTCGGCTGGGCCGTCATTACGGACGAGTACAAGGTGCCGAGCAAAAAATTCAAAGTTCTG
GGCAATACCGATCGCCACAGCATAAAGAAGAACCTCATTGGCGCCCTCCTGTTCGACTCCGGGGAGACGG
CCGAAGCCACGCGGCTCAAAAGAACAGCACGGCGCAGATATACCCGC
